>Addgene plasmid #14282 | pAG305GPD-ECFP-ccdB | depositor full sequence | sequence record 7945 | Author sequence
TCGCGCGTTTCGGTGATGACGGTGAAAACCTCTGACACATGCAGCTCCCGGAGACGGTCACAGCTTGTCT
GTAAGCGGATGCCGGGAGCAGACAAGCCCGTCAGGGCGCGTCAGCGGGTGTTGGCGGGTGTCGGGGCTGG
CTTAACTATGCGGCATCAGAGCAGATTGTACTGAGAGTGCACCATATCGACTACGTCGTAAGGCCGTTTC
TGACAGAGTAAAATTCTTGAGGGAACTTTCACCATTATGGGAAATGGTTCAAGAAGGTATTGACTTAAAC
TCCATCAAATGGTCAGGTCATTGAGTGTTTTTTATTTGTTGTATTTTTTTTTTTTTAGAGAAAATCCTCC
AATATCAAATTAGGAATCGTAGTTTCATGATTTTCTGTTACACCTAACTTTTTGTGTGGTGCCCTCCTCC
TTGTCAATATTAATGTTAAAGTGCAATTCTTTTTCCTTATCACGTTGAGCCATTAGTATCAATTTGCTTA
CCTGTATTCCTTTACTATCCTCCTTTTTCTCCTTCTTGATAAATGTATGTAGATTGCGTATATAGTTTCG
TCTACCCTATGAACATATTCCATTTTGTAATTTCGTGTCGTTTCTATTATGAATTTCATTTATAAAGTTT
ATGTACAAATATCATAAAAAAAGAGAATCTTTTTAAGCAAGGATTTTCTTAACTTCTTCGGCGACAGCAT
CACCGACTTCGGTGGTACTGTTGGAACCACCTAAATCACCAGTTCTGATACCTGCATCCAAAACCTTTTT
AACTGCATCTTCAATGGCCTTACCTTCTTCAGGCAAGTTCAATGACAATTTCAACATCATTGCAGCAGAC
AAGATAGTGGCGATAGGGTCAACCTTATTCTTTGGCAAATCTGGAGCAGAACCGTGGCATGGTTCGTACA
AACCAAATGCGGTGTTCTTGTCTGGCAAAGAGGCCAAGGACGCAGATGGCAACAAACCCAAGGAACCTGG
GATAACGGAGGCTTCATCGGAGATGATATCACCAAACATGTTGCTGGTGATTATAATACCATTTAGGTGG
GTTGGGTTCTTAACTAGGATCATGGCGGCAGAATCAATCAATTGATGTTGAACCTTCAATGTAGGGAATT
CGTTCTTGATGGTTTCCTCCACAGTTTTTCTCCATAATCTTGAAGAGGCCAAAACATTAGCTTTATCCAA
GGACCAAATAGGCAATGGTGGCTCATGTTGTAGGGCCATGAAAGCGGCCATTCTTGTGATTCTTTGCACT
TCTGGAACGGTGTATTGTTCACTATCCCAAGCGACACCATCACCATCGTCTTCCTTTCTCTTACCAAAGT
AAATACCTCCCACTAATTCTCTGACAACAACGAAGTCAGTACCTTTAGCAAATTGTGGCTTGATTGGAGA
TAAGTCTAAAAGAGAGTCGGATGCAAAGTTACATGGTCTTAAGTTGGCGTACAATTGAAGTTCTTTACGG
ATTTTTAGTAAACCTTGTTCAGGTCTAACACTACCGGTACCCCATTTAGGACCACCCACAGCACCTAACA
AAACGGCATCAACCTTCTTGGAGGCTTCCAGCGCCTCATCTGGAAGTGGGACACCTGTAGCATCGATAGC
AGCACCACCAATTAAATGATTTTCGAAATCGAACTTGACATTGGAACGAACATCAGAAATAGCTTTAAGA
ACCTTAATGGCTTCGGCTGTGATTTCTTGACCAACGTGGTCACCTGGCAAAACGACGATCTTCTTAGGGG
CAGACATAGGGGCAGACATTAGAATGGTATATCCTTGAAATATATATATATATTGCTGAAATGTAAAAGG
TAAGAAAAGTTAGAAAGTAAGACGATTGCTAACCACCTATTGGAAAAAACAATAGGTCCTTAAATAATAT
TGTCAACTTCAAGTATTGTGATGCAAGCATTTAGTCATGAACGCTTCTCTATTCTATATGAAAAGCCGGT
TCCGGCCTCTCACCTTTCCTTTTTCTCCCAATTTTTCAGTTGAAAAAGGTATATGCGTCAGGCGACCTCT
GAAATTAACAAAAAATTTCCAGTCATCGAATTTGATTCTGTGCGATAGCGCCCCTGTGTGTTCTCGTTAT
GTTGAGGAAAAAAATAATGGTTGCTAAGAGATTCGAACTCTTGCATCTTACGATACCTGAGTATTCCCAC
AGTTAACTGCGGTCAAGATATTTCTTGAATCAGGCGCCTTAGACCGCTCGGCCAAACAACCAATTACTTG
TTGAGAAATAGAGTATAATTATCCTATAAATATAACGTTTTTGAACACACATGAACAAGGAAGTACAGGA
CAATTGATTTTGAAGAGAATGTGGATTTTGATGTAATTGTTGGGATTCCATTTTTAATAAGGCAATAATA
TTAGGTATGTGGATATACTAGAAGTTCTCCTCGAGGGTCGATATGCGGTGTGAAATACCGCACAGATGCG
TAAGGAGAAAATACCGCATCAGGAAATTGTAAACGTTAATATTTTGTTAAAATTCGCGTTAAATTTTTGT
TAAATCAGCTCATTTTTTAACCAATAGGCCGAAATCGGCAAAATCCCTTATAAATCAAAAGAATAGACCG
AGATAGGGT
[37 nt withheld, positions 2600-2636]
AAAGAACGTGGACTCCAACGTCAAAGG
[49 nt withheld, positions 2664-2712]
T
[91 nt withheld, positions 2714-2804]
G
[124 nt withheld, positions 2806-2929]
CGCGCCATTCGCCATTCAGGCTGCGCAACTGTTGGGAAGGGCGATCGGTGCGGGCCTCTTCGCTATTACG
CCAGCTGGCGAAGGGGGGATGTGCTGCAAGGCGATTAAGTTGGGTAACGCCAGGGTTTTCCCAGTCACGA
CGTTGTAAAACGACGGCCAGTGAATTGTAATACGACTCACTATAGGGCGAATTGGAGCTCTTCGAGTTTA
TCATTATCAATACTCGCCATTTCAAAGAATACGTAAATAATTAATAGTAGTGATTTTCCTAACTTTATTT
AGTCAAAAAATTAGCCTTTTAATTCTGCTGTAACCCGTACATGCCCAAAATAGGGGGCGGGTTACACAGA
ATATATAACACCGAAGGTGCCTGGGTGAACAGGTTTATTCCTGGCATCCACTAAATATAATGGAGCCCGC
TTTTTAAGCTGGCATCCAGAAAAAAAAAGAATCCCAGCACCAAAATATTGTTTTCTTCACCAACCATCAG
TTCATAGGTCCATTCTCTTAGCGCAACTACAGAGAACAGGGGCACAAACAGGCAAAAAACGGGCACAACC
TCAATGGAGTGATGCAACCTGCCTGGAGTAAATGATGACACAAGGCAATTGACCCACGCATGTATCTATC
TCATTTTCTTACACCTTCTATTACCTTCTGCTCTCTCTGATTTGGAAAAAGCTGAAAAAAAAGGTTGAAA
CCAGTTCCCTGAAATTATTCCCCTACTTGACTAATAAGTATATAAAGACGGTAGGTATTGATTGTAATTC
TGTAAATCTATTTCTTAAACTTCTTAAATTCTACTTTTATAGTTAGTCTTTTTTTTAGTTTTAAAACACC
AGAACTTAGTTTCGACGGATTCTAGAACTAGTGGATCCCCCGGGACAAAATGGTGAGCAAGGGCGAGGAG
CTGTTCACCGGGGTGGTGCCCATCCTGGTCGAGCTGGACGGCGACGTAAACGGCCACAAGTTCAGCGTGT
CCGGCGAGGGCGAGGGCGATGCCACCTACGGCAAGCTGACCCTGAAGTTCATCTGCACCACCGGCAAGCT
GCCCGTGCCCTGGCCCACCCTCGTGACCACCCTGACCTGGGGCGTGCAGTGCTTCAGCCGCTACCCCGAC
CACATGAAGCAGCACGACTTCTTCAAGTCCGCCATGCCCGAAGGCTACGTCCAGGAGCGCACCATCTTCT
TCAAGGACGACGGCAACTACAAGACCCGCGCCGAGGTGAAGTTCGAGGGCGACACCCTGGTGAACCGCAT
CGAGCTGAAGGGCATCGACTTCAAGGAGGACGGCAACATCCTGGGGCACAAGCTGGAGTACAACTACATC
AGCCACAACGTCTATATCACCGCCGACAAGCAGAAGAACGGCATCAAGGCCAACTTCAAGATCCGCCACA
ACATCGAGGACGGCAGCGTGCAGCTCGCCGACCACTACCAGCAGAACACCCCCATCGGCGACGGCCCCGT
GCTGCTGCCCGACAACCACTACCTGAGCACCCAGTCCGCCCTGAGCAAAGACCCCAACGAGAAGCGCGAT
CACATGGTCCTGCTGGAGTTCGTGACCGCCGCCGGGATCACTCTCGGCATGGACGAGCTGTACAAGGGTG
GACCAGGTGGTGGACATCAAACAAGTTTGTACAAAAAAGCTGAACGAGAAACGTAAAATGATATAAATAT
CAATATATTAAATTAGATTTTGCATAAAAAACAGACTACATAATACTGTAAAACACAACATATCCAGTCA
CTATGGCGGCCGCATTAGGCACCCCAGGCTTTACACTTTATGCTTCCGGCTCGTATAATGTGTGGATTTT
GAGTTAGGATCCGTCGAGATTTTCAGGAGCTAAGGAAGCTAAAATGGAGAAAAAAATCACTGGATATACC
ACCGTTGATATATCCCAATGGCATCGTAAAGAACATTTTGAGGCATTTCAGTCAGTTGCTCAATGTACCT
ATAACCAGACCGTTCAGCTGGATATTACGGCCTTTTTAAAGACCGTAAAGAAAAATAAGCACAAGTTTTA
TCCGGCCTTTATTCACATTCTTGCCCGCCTGATGAATGCTCATCCGGAATTCCGTATGGCAATGAAAGAC
GGTGAGCTGGTGATATGGGATAGTGTTCACCCTTGTTACACCGTTTTCCATGAGCAAACTGAAACGTTTT
CATCGCTCTGGAGTGAATACCACGACGATTTCCGGCAGTTTCTACACATATATTCGCAAGATGTGGCGTG
TTACGGTGAAAACCTGGCCTATTTCCCTAAAGGGTTTATTGAGAATATGTTTTTCGTCTCAGCCAATCCC
TGGGTGAGTTTCACCAGTTTTGATTTAAACGTGGCCAATATGGACAACTTCTTCGCCCCCGTTTTCACCA
TGGGCAAATATTATACGCAAGGCGACAAGGTGCTGATGCCGCTGGCGATTCAGGTTCATCATGCCGTCTG
TGATGGCTTCCATGTCGGCAGAATGCTTAATGAATTACAACAGTACTGCGATGAGTGGCAGGGCGGGGCG
TAAACGCCGCGTGGATCCGGCTTACTAAAAGCCAGATAACAGTATGCGTATTTGCGCGCTGATTTTTGCG
GTATAAGAATATATACTGATATGTATACCCGAAGTATGTCAAAAAGAGGTATGCTATGAAGCAGCGTATT
ACAGTGACAGTTGACAGCGACAGCTATCAGTTGCTCAAGGCATATATGATGTCAATATCTCCGGTCTGGT
AAGCACAACCATGCAGAATGAAGCCCGTCGTCTGCGTGCCGAACGCTGGAAAGCGGAAAATCAGGAAGGG
ATGGCTGAGGTCGCCCGGTTTATTGAAATGAACGGCTCTTTTGCTGACGAGAACAGGGGCTGGTGAAATG
CAGTTTAAGGTTTACACCTATAAAAGAGAGAGCCGTTATCGTCTGTTTGTGGATGTACAGAGTGATATTA
TTGACACGCCCGGGCGACGGATGGTGATCCCCCTGGCCAGTGCACGTCTGCTGTCAGATAAAGTCTCCCG
TGAACTTTACCCGGTGGTGCATATCGGGGATGAAAGCTGGCGCATGATGACCACCGATATGGCCAGTGTG
CCGGTCTCCGTTATCGGGGAAGAAGTGGCTGATCTCAGCCACCGCGAAAATGACATCAAAAACGCCATTA
ACCTGATGTTCTGGGGAATATAAATGTCAGGCTCCCTTATACACAGCCAGTCTGCAGGTCGACCATAGTG
ACTGGATATGTTGTGTTTTACAGTATTATGTAGTCTGTTTTTTATGCAAAATCTAATTTAATATATTGAT
ATTTATATCATTTTACGTTTCTCGTTCAGCTTTCTTGTACAAAGTGGTTCGATGTCATGTAATTAGTTAT
GTCACGCTTACATTCACGCCCTCCCCCCACATCCGCTCTAACCGAAAAGGAAGGAGTTAGACAACCTGAA
GTCTAGGTCCCTATTTATTTTTTTATAGTTATGTTAGTATTAAGAACGTTATTTATATTTCAAATTTTTC
TTTTTTTTCTGTACAGACGCGTGTACGCATGTAACATTATACTGAAAACCTTGCTTGAGAAGGTTTTGGG
ACGCTCGAAGGCTTTAATTTGCGGCCGGTACCCAGCTTTTGTTCCCTTTAGTGAGGGTTAATTCCGAGCT
TGGCGTAATCATGGTCATAGCTGTTTCCTGTGTGAAATTGTTATCCGCTCACAATTCCACACAACATAGG
AGCCGGAAGCATAAAGTGTAAAGCCTGGGGTGCCTAATGAGTGAGGTAACTCACATTAATTGCGTTGCGC
TCACTGCCCGCTTTCCAGTCGGGAAACCTGTCGTGCCAGCTGCATTAATGAATCGGCCAACGCGCGGGGA
GAGGCGGTTTGCGTATTGGGCGCTCTTCCGCTTCCTCGCTCACTGACTCGCTGCGCTCGGTCGTTCGGCT
GCGGCGAGCGGTATCAGCTCACTCAAAGGCGGTAATACGGTTATCCACAGAATCAGGGGATAACGCAGGA
AAGAACATGTGAGCAAAAGGCCAGCAAAAGGCCAGGAACCGTAAAAAGGCCGCGTTGCTGGCGTTTTTCC
ATAGGCTCGGCCCCCCTGACGAGCATCACAAAAATCGACGCTCAAGTCAGAGGTGGCGAAACCCGACAGG
ACTATAAAGATACCAGGCGTTCCCCCCTGGAAGCTCCCTCGTGCGCTCTCCTGTTCCGACCCTGCCGCTT
ACCGGATACCTGTCCGCCTTTCTCCCTTCGGGAAGCGTGGCGCTTTCTCAATGCTCACGCTGTAGGTATC
TCAGTTCGGTGTAGGTCGTTCGCTCCAAGCTGGGCTGTGTGCACGAACCCCCCGTTCAGCCCGACCGCTG
CGCCTTATCCGGTAACTATCGTCTTGAGTCCAACCCGGTAAGACACGACTTATCGCCACTGGCAGCAGCC
ACTGGTAACAGGATTAGCAGAGCGAGGTATGTAGGCGGTGCTACAGAGTTCTTGAAGTGGTGGCCTAACT
ACGGCTACACTAGAAGGACAGTATTTGGTATCTGCGCTCTGCTGAAGCCAGTTACCTTCGGAAAAAGAGT
TGGTAGCTCTTGATCCGGCAAACAAACCACCGCTGGTAGCGGTGGTTTTTTTGTTTGCAAGCAGCAGATT
ACGCGCAGAAAAAAAGGATCTCAAGAAGATCCTTTGATCTTTTCTACGGGGTCTGACGCTCAGTGGAACG
AAAACTCACGTTAAGGGATTTTGGTCATGAGATTATCAAAAAGGATCTTCACCTAGATCCTTTTAAATTA
AAAATGAAGTTTTAAATCAATCTAAAGTATATATGAGTAAACTTGGTCTGACAGTTACCAATGCTTAATC
AGTGAGGCACCTATCTCAGCGATCTGTCTATTTCGTTCATCCATAGTTGCCTGACTGCCCGTCGTGTAGA
TAACTACGATACGGGAGGGCTTACCATCTGGCCCCAGTGCTGCAATGATACCGCGAGACCCACGCTCACC
GGCTCCAGATTTATCAGCAATAAACCAGCCAGCCGGAAGGGCCGAGCGCAGAAGTGGTCCTGCAACTTTA
TCCGCCTCCATCCAGTCTATTAATTGTTGCCGGGAAGCTAGAGTAAGTAGTTCGCCAGTTAATAGTTTGC
GCAACGTTGTTGCCATTGCTACAGGCATCGTGGTGTCACGCTCGTCGTTTGGTATGGCTTCATTCAGCTC
CGGTTCCCAACGATCAAGGCGAGTTACATGATCCCCCATGTTGTGAAAAAAAGCGGTTAGCTCCTTCGGT
CCTCCGATCGTTGTCAGAAGTAAGTTGGCCGCAGTGTTATCACTCATGGTTATGGCAGCACTGCATAATT
CTCTTACTGTCATGCCATCCGTAAGATGCTTTTCTGTGACTGGTGAGTACTCAACCAAGTCATTCTGAGA
ATAGTGTATGCGGCGACCGAGTTGCTCTTGCCCGGCGTCAATACGGGATAATACCGCGCCACATAGCAGA
ACTTTAAAAGTGCTCATCATTGGAAAACGTTCTTCGGGGCGAAAACTCTCAAGGATCTTACCGCTGTTGA
GATCCAGTTCGATGTAACCCACTCGTGCACCCAACTGATCTTCAGCATCTTTTACTTTCACCAGCGTTTC
TGGGTGAGCAAAAACAGGAAGGCAAAATGCCGCAAAAAAGGGAATAAGGGCGACACGGAAATGTTGAATA
CTCATACTCTTCCTTTTTCAATATTATTGAAGCATTTATCAGGGTTATTGTCTCATGAGCGGATACATAT
TTGAATGTATTTAGAAAAATAAACAAATAGGGGTTCCGCGCACATTTCCCCGAAAAGTGCCACCTGACGT
CTAAGAAACCATTATTATCATGACATTAACCTATAAAAATAGGCGTATCACGAGGCCCTTTCGTC
Features (pLannotate 1.2.2; 29 found; start..end, strand, type, name):
    137..187     +  misc_feature   bom (fragment): basis of mobility region from pBR322
    200..301     +  CDS            NFS1 (fragment): NFS1_YEAST - Also known as SPL1 From Saccharomyces cerevisiae (strain ATCC 204508 / S288c) (Baker's yeast).
    663..1757    -  CDS            LEU2: 3-isopropylmalate dehydrogenase, required for leucine biosynthesis; S. cerevisiae LEU2; yeast auxotrophic marker
   1770..2174    -  promoter       LEU2 promoter: S. cerevisiae LEU2
   2314..2391    -  CDS            YO192_YEAST (fragment): Experimental evidence at protein level: Swiss-Prot protein existence level 1. From Saccharomyces cerevisiae (strain ATCC 204508 / S288c) (Baker's yeast).
   2421..2473    +  misc_feature   bom (fragment): basis of mobility region from pBR322
   2474..2929    -  rep_origin     f1 ori (sequence partly withheld): f1 bacteriophage origin of replication; arrow indicates direction of (+) strand synthesis
   2937..3094    -  CDS            lacZα (fragment): LacZα fragment of β-galactosidase; lacZ fragment
   3097..3115    +  promoter       T7 promoter: promoter for bacteriophage T7 RNA polymerase
   3140..3784    +  promoter       GAP promoter: S. cerevisiae TDH3; promoter for glyceraldehyde-3-phosphate dehydrogenase
   3790..3813    +  misc_feature   MCS (fragment): pBluescript multiple cloning site
   3819..4535    +  CDS            ECFP: ECFP is a basic (constitutively fluorescent) cyan fluorescent protein published in 1996, derived from Aequorea victoria. It has low acid sensitivity.
   4560..4684    +  protein_bind   attR1: mutant version of attR; recombination site for the Gateway® LR reaction LR Clonase™
   4709..4739    +  promoter       lac UV5 promoter: E. coli lac promoter with an "up" mutation
   4763..4792    +  promoter       cat promoter (fragment): promoter of the E. coli cat gene encoding chloramphenicol acetyltransferase
   4793..5452    +  CDS            CmR: chloramphenicol acetyltransferase; cat; confers resistance to chloramphenicol
   5634..5792    +  CDS            ccdA (fragment): CCDA_ECO57 - Also known as H, letA. Experimental evidence at protein level: Swiss-Prot protein existence level 1. Antitoxin component of a type II toxin-antitoxin (TA) system which inhibits the post-segregational killing (PSK) of plasmid-free cells, also referred to as a plasmid addiction system. Binds to and blocks the activity of CcdB; will also remove bound CcdB protein from the CcdB-GyrA complex by forming a CcdA-CcdB complex, a process termed rejuvenation. Functions as a transcriptional corepressor for the ccdAB operon, repression also requires CcdB (By similarity). From Escherichia coli
   5797..6099    +  CDS            ccdB: CCDB_ECOLI - Also known as G, letB, letD. Experimental evidence at protein level: Swiss-Prot protein existence level 1. Toxic component of a type II toxin-antitoxin (TA) system, functioning in plasmid maintainence. Responsible for the post- segregational killing (PSK) of plasmid-free cells, also referred to as a plasmid addiction system. Half-life of over 2 hours. Cell killing by CcdB is accompanied by filamentation, defects in chromosome and plasmid segregation, defects in cell division, formation of anucleate cells, decreased DNA synthesis and plasmid loss. Interferes with the activity of DN
   6143..6267    -  protein_bind   attR2: mutant version of attR; recombination site for the Gateway® LR reaction LR Clonase™
   6274..6521    +  terminator     CYC1 terminator: S. cerevisiae CYC1; transcription terminator for CYC1
   6544..6562    -  promoter       T3 promoter: promoter for bacteriophage T3 RNA polymerase
   6607..6623    -  protein_bind   lac operator: The lac repressor binds to the lac operator to inhibit transcription in E. coli. This inhibition can be relieved by adding lactose or isopropyl-β-D-thiogalactopyranoside (IPTG). lac repressor encoded by lacI
   6631..6661    -  promoter       lac promoter: promoter for the E. coli lac operon
   6676..6697    -  protein_bind   CAP binding site: CAP binding activates transcription in the presence of cAMP. E. coli catabolite activator protein
   6710..6802    -  CDS            lacI (fragment): lac repressor; lacI; The lac repressor binds to the lac operator to inhibit transcription in E. coli. This inhibition can be relieved by adding lactose or isopropyl-β-D-thiogalactopyranoside (IPTG).
   6985..7573    -  rep_origin     ori: high-copy-number ColE1/pMB1/pBR322/pUC origin of replication
   7744..8604    -  CDS            AmpR: β-lactamase; bla; confers resistance to ampicillin, carbenicillin, and related antibiotics
   8605..8709    -  promoter       AmpR promoter: bla
   8804..35      +  CDS            rop (fragment) (across the origin): Rop protein, which maintains plasmids at low copy number; rop
