[The description below was written by a language model from this plasmid's Addgene catalogue record and pLannotate feature annotations shown in this document.]
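Description:
pAG305GPD-ECFP-ccdB is an empty Gateway destination vector for protein expression in Saccharomyces cerevisiae, built on the pRS305 integrating backbone. It carries no yeast replication origin or centromere in the annotated features, consistent with the depositor's description of it as an integrating plasmid, and yeast transformants are selected through the LEU2 auxotrophic marker, which is present with its own promoter. In E. coli the plasmid replicates from a high-copy ColE1/pUC-type origin and carries an ampicillin resistance gene. An f1 origin and remnants of the pBluescript-style lacZα/MCS region with flanking T7 and T3 promoters are also present from the parental backbone.

The expression cassette is driven by the strong constitutive GPD (TDH3/GAP) promoter and closed by the CYC1 terminator. Immediately downstream of the promoter lies the ECFP coding sequence, followed by the Gateway cassette: attR1, a chloramphenicol resistance gene, the ccdB toxin gene, and attR2. In an LR recombination reaction with an entry clone, the region between the attR sites is replaced by the gene of interest, which then sits downstream of ECFP to give an N-terminally cyan-fluorescent fusion protein. Because ccdB poisons DNA gyrase in ordinary E. coli strains, unrecombined vector is counter-selected after the reaction, while the empty vector itself must be maintained in a ccdB-tolerant strain under chloramphenicol and ampicillin selection.

The vector belongs to a suite of Gateway plasmids designed for high-throughput genetic analysis in yeast. It suits stable, constitutive expression of ECFP-tagged proteins from a chromosomally integrated copy, for example for localisation or co-imaging studies. The depositor notes that the full sequence is a reference and may not match the physical plasmid exactly.
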