Addgene plasmid #14282: pAG305GPD-ECFP-ccdB
Purpose: (Empty Backbone)
Depositing lab: Susan Lindquist. Depositing organization: Whitehead Institute for Biomedical Research. Publication: A suite of Gateway cloning vectors for high-throughput genetic analysis in Saccharomyces cerevisiae. Alberti S, Gitler AD, Lindquist S. Yeast. 2007 Oct . 24(10):913-9. 10.1002/yea.1502 PubMed 17583893.
Backbone
  Vector backbone: pRS305
  Vector type: Yeast Expression ; Gateway Destination
  Selectable markers: LEU2
Growth in bacteria
  Bacterial resistance: Chloramphenicol and Ampicillin, 25 & 100 μg/mL
  Growth temperature: 37°C
  Growth strain: ccdB Survival
  Growth instructions: DB3.1, ccdB Survival
  Copy number: Unknown
Gene/Insert
  Gene/Insert name: None
  Tag / fusion protein: ECFP (N terminal on backbone)
  Cloning method: Gateway Cloning
  Sequencing primers: 5′ EGFP-C
Terms and licenses: Academic/Nonprofit Terms; Industry Terms: Not Available to Industry
Depositor comments: Type of plasmid: integrating. This plasmid contains the Gateway technology from Invitrogen; Invitrogen requires purchasing of Gateway Clonase for carrying out the Gateway recombinational cloning reaction http://www.invitrogen.com Please note that the full plasmid sequence is provided as a reference only, and may not match the exact sequence of the plasmid.
How to cite: pAG305GPD-ECFP-ccdB was a gift from Susan Lindquist (Addgene plasmid # 14282 ; http://n2t.net/addgene:14282 ; RRID:Addgene_14282)
