>Addgene plasmid #14282 | pAG305GPD-ECFP-ccdB | addgene partial sequence | sequence record 20796 | 14282 with pRS_marker
GTTTTCTGACAGAAGTAAAATTCTTAGAGGGAACTTTCACCATTATGGGAAATGGTTCAAGAAGGTATTG
ACTTAAACTCCATCAAATGGTCAGGTCATTGAGTGTTTTTTATTTGTTGTATTTTTTTTTTTTTAGAGAA
AATCCTCCAATATATAAATTAGGAATCATAGTTTCATGATTTTCTGTTACACCTAACTTTTTGTGTGGTG
CCCTCCTCCTTGTCAATATTAATGTTAAAGTGCAATTCTTTTTCCTTATCACGTTGAGCCATTAGTATCA
ATTTGCTTACCTGTATTCCTTTACATCCTCCTTTTTCTCCTTCTTGATAAATGTATGTAGATTGCGTATA
TAGTTTCGTCTACCCTATGAACATATTCCATTTTGTAATTTCGTGTCGTTTCTATTATGAATTTCATTTA
TAAAGTTTATGTACAAATATCATAAAAAAAGAGAATCTTTTTAAGCAAGGATTTTCTTAACTTCTTCGGC
GACAGCATCACCGACTTCGGTGGTACTGTTGGAACCACCTAAATCACCAGTTCTGATACCTGCATCCAAA
ACCTTTTTAACTGCATCTTCAATGGCCTTACCTTCTTCAGGCAAGTTCAATGACAATTTCAACATCATTG
CAGCAGACAAGATAGTGGCGATAGGGTTGACCTTATTCTTTGGCAAATCTGGAGCAGAACCGTGGCATGG
TTC
