>Addgene plasmid #14282 | pAG305GPD-ECFP-ccdB | addgene partial sequence | sequence record 20797 | 14282 with EXFP-R
TAGCCTTCGGGCATGGCGGACTTGAAGAAGTCGTGCTGCTTCATGTGGTCGGGGTAGCGGCTGAAGCACT
GCACGCCCCAGGTCAGGGTGGTCACGAGGGTGGGCCAGGGCACGGGCAGCTTGCCGGTGGTGCAGATGAA
CTTCAGGGTCAGCTTGCCGTAGGTGGCATCGCCCTCGCCCTCGCCGGACACGCTGAACTTGTGGCCGTTT
ACGTCGCCGTCCAGCTCGACCAGGATGGGCACCACCCCGGTGAACAGCTCCTCGCCCTTGCTCACCATTT
TGTCCCGGGGGATCCACTAGTTCTAGAATCCGTCGAAACTAAGTTCTGGTGTTTTAAAACTAAAAAAAAG
ACTAACTATAAAAGTAGAATTTAAGAAGTTTAAGAAATAGATTTACAGAATTACAATCAATACCTACCGT
CTTTATATACTTATTAGTCAAGTAGGGGAATAATTTCAGGGAACTGGTTTCAACCTTTTTTTTCAGCTTT
TTCCAAATCAGAGAGAGCAGAAGGTAATAGAAGGTGTAAGAAAATGAGATAGATACATGCGTGGGTCAAT
TGCCTTGTGTCATCATTTACTCCAGGCAGGTTGCATCACTCCATTGAGGTTGTGCCCGTTTTTTGCCTGT
TTGTGCCCCTGTTCTCTGT
