>Addgene plasmid #14282 | pAG305GPD-ECFP-ccdB | addgene partial sequence | sequence record 128017 | Amp-R 5'-ATAATACCGCGCCACATAGC-3'
ACGTTCTTCGGGGCGAAAACTCTCAAGGATCTTACCGCTGTTGAGATCCAGTTCGATGTAACCCACTCGT
GCACCCAACTGATCTTCAGCATCTTTTACTTTCACCAGCGTTTCTGGGTGAGCAAAAACAGGAAGGCAAA
ATGCCGCAAAAAAGGGAATAAGGGCGACACGGAAATGTTGAATACTCATACTCTTCCTTTTTCAATATTA
TTGAAGCATTTATCAGGGTTATTGTCTCATGAGCGGATACATATTTGAATGTATTTAGAAAAATAAACAA
ATAGGGGTTCCGCGCACATTTCCCCGAAAAGTGCCACCTGACGTCTAAGAAACCATTATTATCATGACAT
TAACCTATAAAAATAGGCGTATCACGAGGCCCTTTCGTCTCGCGCGTTTCGGTGATGACGGTGAAAACCT
CTGACACATGCAGCTCCCGGAGACGGTCACAGCTTGTCTGTAAGCGGATGCCGGGAGCAGACAAGCCCGT
CAGGGCGCGTCAGCGGGTGTTGGCGGGTGTCGGGGCTGGCTTAACTATGCGGCATCAGAGCAGATTGTAC
TGAGAGTGCACCATATCGACTACGTCGTTAAGGCCGTTTCTGACAGAGTAAAATTCTTGAGGGAACTTTC
ACCATTATGGGAAATGGTTCAAGAAGGTATTGACTTAAACTCCATCAAATGGTCAGGTCATTGAGTGTTT
TTTATTTGTTGTATTTTTTT
