>Addgene plasmid #14282 | pAG305GPD-ECFP-ccdB | addgene partial sequence | sequence record 128019 | pGEX3 5'-CCGGGAGCTGCATGTGTCAGAGG-3'
ATCCTTGAGAGTTTTCGCCCCGAAGAACGTTTTCCAATGATGAGCACTTTTAAAGTTCTGCTATGTGGCG
CGGTATTATCCCGTATTGACGCCGGGCAAGAGCAACTCGGTCGCCGCATACACTATTCTCAGAATGACTT
GGTTGAGTACTCACCAGTCACAGAAAAGCATCTTACGGATGGCATGACAGTAAGAGAATTATGCAGTGCT
GCCATAACCATGAGTGATAACACTGCGGCCAACTTACTTCTGACAACGATCGGAGGACCGAAGGAGCTAA
CCGCTTTTTTGCACAACATGGGGGATCATGTAACTCGCCTTGATCGTTGGGAACCGGAGCTGAATGAAGC
CATACCAAACGACGAGCGTGACACCACGATGCCTGTAGCAATGGCAACAACGTTGCGCAAACTATTAACT
GGCGAACTACTTACTCTAGCTTCCCGGCAACAATTAATAGACTGGATGGAGGCGGATAAAGTTGCAGGAC
CACTTCTGCGCTCGGCCCTTCCGGCTGGCTGGTTTATTGCTGATAAATCTGGAGCCGGTGAGCGTGGGTC
TCGCGGTATCATTGCAGCACTGGGGCCAGATGGTAAGCCCTCCCGTATCGTAGTTATCTACACGACGGGG
AGTCAGGCAACTATGGATGAACGAAA
